>Addgene plasmid #120461 | EF1a_MYC_P2A_Hygro_Barcode | addgene full sequence | sequence record 234612 | Addgene NGS Result
GTCGACGGATCGGGAGATCTCCCGATCCCCTATGGTGCACTCTCAGTACAATCTGCTCTGATGCCGCATA
GTTAAGCCAGTATCTGCTCCCTGCTTGTGTGTTGGAGGTCGCTGAGTAGTGCGCGAGCAAAATTTAAGCT
ACAACAAGGCAAGGCTTGACCGACAATTGCATGAAGAATCTGCTTAGGGTTAGGCGTTTTGCGCTGCTTC
GCGATGTACGGGCCAGATATACGCGTTGACATTGATTATTGACTAGTTATTAATAGTAATCAATTACGGG
GTCATTAGTTCATAGCCCATATATGGAGTTCCGCGTTACATAACTTACGGTAAATGGCCCGCCTGGCTGA
CCGCCCAACGACCCCCGCCCATTGACGTCAATAATGACGTATGTTCCCATAGTAACGCCAATAGGGACTT
TCCATTGACGTCAATGGGTGGAGTATTTACGGTAAACTGCCCACTTGGCAGTACATCAAGTGTATCATAT
GCCAAGTACGCCCCCTATTGACGTCAATGACGGTAAATGGCCCGCCTGGCATTATGCCCAGTACATGACC
TTATGGGACTTTCCTACTTGGCAGTACATCTACGTATTAGTCATCGCTATTACCATGGTGATGCGGTTTT
GGCAGTACATCAATGGGCGTGGATAGCGGTTTGACTCACGGGGATTTCCAAGTCTCCACCCCATTGACGT
CAATGGGAGTTTGTTTTGGCACCAAAATCAACGGGACTTTCCAAAATGTCGTAACAACTCCGCCCCATTG
ACGCAAATGGGCGGTAGGCGTGTACGGTGGGAGGTCTATATAAGCAGCGCGTTTTGCCTGTACTGGGTCT
CTCTGGTTAGACCAGATCTGAGCCTGGGAGCTCTCTGGCTAACTAGGGAACCCACTGCTTAAGCCTCAAT
AAAGCTTGCCTTGAGTGCTTCAAGTAGTGTGTGCCCGTCTGTTGTGTGACTCTGGTAACTAGAGATCCCT
CAGACCCTTTTAGTCAGTGTGGAAAATCTCTAGCAGTGGCGCCCGAACAGGGACTTGAAAGCGAAAGGGA
AACCAGAGGAGCTCTCTCGACGCAGGACTCGGCTTGCTGAAGCGCGCACGGCAAGAGGCGAGGGGCGGCG
ACTGGTGAGTACGCCAAAAATTTTGACTAGCGGAGGCTAGAAGGAGAGAGATGGGTGCGAGAGCGTCAGT
ATTAAGCGGGGGAGAATTAGATCGCGATGGGAAAAAATTCGGTTAAGGCCAGGGGGAAAGAAAAAATATA
AATTAAAACATATAGTATGGGCAAGCAGGGAGCTAGAACGATTCGCAGTTAATCCTGGCCTGTTAGAAAC
ATCAGAAGGCTGTAGACAAATACTGGGACAGCTACAACCATCCCTTCAGACAGGATCAGAAGAACTTAGA
TCATTATATAATACAGTAGCAACCCTCTATTGTGTGCATCAAAGGATAGAGATAAAAGACACCAAGGAAG
CTTTAGACAAGATAGAGGAAGAGCAAAACAAAAGTAAGACCACCGCACAGCAAGCGGCCGCTGATCTTCA
GACCTGGAGGAGGAGATATGAGGGACAATTGGAGAAGTGAATTATATAAATATAAAGTAGTAAAAATTGA
ACCATTAGGAGTAGCACCCACCAAGGCAAAGAGAAGAGTGGTGCAGAGAGAAAAAAGAGCAGTGGGAATA
GGAGCTTTGTTCCTTGGGTTCTTGGGAGCAGCAGGAAGCACTATGGGCGCAGCGTCAATGACGCTGACGG
TACAGGCCAGACAATTATTGTCTGGTATAGTGCAGCAGCAGAACAATTTGCTGAGGGCTATTGAGGCGCA
ACAGCATCTGTTGCAACTCACAGTCTGGGGCATCAAGCAGCTCCAGGCAAGAATCCTGGCTGTGGAAAGA
TACCTAAAGGATCAACAGCTCCTGGGGATTTGGGGTTGCTCTGGAAAACTCATTTGCACCACTGCTGTGC
CTTGGAATGCTAGTTGGAGTAATAAATCTCTGGAACAGATTTGGAATCACACGACCTGGATGGAGTGGGA
CAGAGAAATTAACAATTACACAAGCTTAATACACTCCTTAATTGAAGAATCGCAAAACCAGCAAGAAAAG
AATGAACAAGAATTATTGGAATTAGATAAATGGGCAAGTTTGTGGAATTGGTTTAACATAACAAATTGGC
TGTGGTATATAAAATTATTCATAATGATAGTAGGAGGCTTGGTAGGTTTAAGAATAGTTTTTGCTGTACT
TTCTATAGTGAATAGAGTTAGGCAGGGATATTCACCATTATCGTTTCAGACCCACCTCCCAACCCCGAGG
GGACCCGACAGGCCCGAAGGAATAGAAGAAGAAGGTGGAGAGAGAGACAGAGACAGATCCATTCGATTAG
TGAACGGATCGGCACTGCGTGCGCCAATTCTGCAGACAAATGGCAGTATTCATCCACAATTTTAAAAGAA
AAGGGGGGATTGGGGGGTACAGTGCAGGGGAAAGAATAGTAGACATAATAGCAACAGACATACAAACTAA
AGAATTACAAAAACAAATTACAAAAATTCAAAATTTTCGGGTTTATTACAGGGACAGCAGAGATCCAGTT
TGGTTAATTAATCGATAAGCTTTGCAAAGATGGATAAAGTTTTAAACAGAGAGGAATCTTTGCAGCTAAT
GGACCTTCTAGGTCTTGAAAGGAGTGGGAATTGGCTCCGGTGCCCGTCAGTGGGCAGAGCGCACATCGCC
CACAGTCCCCGAGAAGTTGGGGGGAGGGGTCGGCAATTGAACCGGTGCCTAGAGAAGGTGGCGCGGGGTA
AACTGGGAAAGTGATGTCGTGTACTGGCTCCGCCTTTTTCCCGAGGGTGGGGGAGAACCGTATATAAGTG
CAGTAGTCGCCGTGAACGTTCTTTTTCGCAACGGGTTTGCCGCCAGAACACAGGTAAGTGCCGTGTGTGG
TTCCCGCGGGCCTGGCCTCTTTACGGGTTATGGCCCTTGCGTGCCTTGAATTACTTCCACCTGGCTGCAG
TACGTGATTCTTGATCCCGAGCTTCGGGTTGGAAGTGGGTGGGAGAGTTCGAGGCCTTGCGCTTAAGGAG
CCCCTTCGCCTCGTGCTTGAGTTGAGGCCTGGCCTGGGCGCTGGGGCCGCCGCGTGCGAATCTGGTGGCA
CCTTCGCGCCTGTCTCGCTGCTTTCGATAAGTCTCTAGCCATTTAAAATTTTTGATGACCTGCTGCGACG
CTTTTTTTCTGGCAAGATAGTCTTGTAAATGCGGGCCAAGATCTGCACACTGGTATTTCGGTTTTTGGGG
CCGCGGGCGGCGACGGGGCCCGTGCGTCCCAGCGCACATGTTCGGCGAGGCGGGGCCTGCGAGCGCGGCC
ACCGAGAATCGGACGGGGGTAGTCTCAAGCTGGCCGGCCTGCTCTGGTGCCTGGCCTCGCGCCGCCGTGT
ATCGCCCCGCCCTGGGCGGCAAGGCTGGCCCGGTCGGCACCAGTTGCGTGAGCGGAAAGATGGCCGCTTC
CCGGCCCTGCTGCAGGGAGCTCAAAATGGAGGACGCGGCGCTCGGGAGAGCGGGCGGGTGAGTCACCCAC
ACAAAGGAAAAGGGCCTTTCCGTCCTCAGCCGTCGCTTCATGTGACTCCACGGAGTACCGGGCGCCGTCC
AGGCACCTCGATTAGTTCTCGAGCTTTTGGAGTACGTCGTCTTTAGGTTGGGGGGAGGGGTTTTATGCGA
TGGAGTTTCCCCACACTGAGTGGGTGGAGACTGAAGTTAGGCCAGCTTGGCACTTGATGTAATTCTCCTT
GGAATTTGCCCTTTTTGAGTTTGGATCTTGGTTCATTCTCAAGCCTCAGACAGTGGTTCAAAGTTTTTTT
CTTCCATTTCAGGTGTCGTGAGGAATTAGCTTGGTACTAATACGACTCACTATAGGGAGACCCAAGCTGG
CTAGGTAAGCTTGATATCGAATTCCTGCAGCCCGGGGGATCCCGCCACCATGCCCCTCAACGTTAGCTTC
ACCAACAGGAACTATGACCTCGACTACGACTCGGTGCAGCCGTATTTCTACTGCGACGAGGAGGAGAACT
TCTACCAGCAGCAGCAGCAGAGCGAGCTGCAGCCCCCGGCGCCCAGCGAGGATATCTGGAAGAAATTCGA
GCTGCTGCCCACCCCGCCCCTGTCCCCTAGCCGCCGCTCCGGGCTCTGCTCGCCCTCCTACGTTGCGGTC
ACACCCTTCTCCCTTCGGGGAGACAACGACGGCGGTGGCGGGAGCTTCTCCACGGCCGACCAGCTGGAGA
TGGTGACCGAGCTGCTGGGAGGAGACATGGTGAACCAGAGTTTCATCTGCGACCCGGACGACGAGACCTT
CATCAAAAACATCATCATCCAGGACTGTATGTGGAGCGGCTTCTCGGCCGCCGCCAAGCTCGTCTCAGAG
AAGCTGGCCTCCTACCAGGCTGCGCGCAAAGACAGCGGCAGCCCGAACCCCGCCCGCGGCCACAGCGTCT
GCTCCACCTCCAGCTTGTACCTGCAGGATCTGAGCGCCGCCGCCTCAGAGTGCATCGACCCCTCGGTGGT
CTTCCCCTACCCTCTCAACGACAGCAGCTCGCCCAAGTCCTGCGCCTCGCAAGACTCCAGCGCCTTCTCT
CCGTCCTCGGATTCTCTGCTCTCCTCGACGGAGTCCTCCCCGCAGGGCAGCCCCGAGCCCCTGGTGCTCC
ATGAGGAGACACCGCCCACCACCAGCAGCGACTCTGAGGAGGAACAAGAAGATGAGGAAGAAATCGATGT
TGTTTCTGTGGAAAAGAGGCAGGCTCCTGGCAAAAGGTCAGAGTCTGGATCACCTTCTGCTGGAGGCCAC
AGCAAACCTCCTCACAGCCCACTGGTCCTCAAGAGGTGCCACGTCTCCACACATCAGCACAACTACGCAG
CGCCTCCCTCCACTCGGAAGGACTATCCTGCTGCCAAGAGGGTCAAGTTGGACAGTGTCAGAGTCCTGAG
ACAGATCAGCAACAACCGAAAATGCACCAGCCCCAGGTCCTCGGACACCGAGGAGAATGTCAAGAGGCGA
ACACACAACGTCTTGGAGCGCCAGAGGAGGAACGAGCTAAAACGGAGCTTTTTTGCCCTGCGTGACCAGA
TCCCGGAGTTGGAAAACAATGAAAAGGCCCCCAAGGTAGTTATCCTTAAAAAAGCCACAGCATACATCCT
GTCCGTCCAAGCAGAGGAGCAAAAGCTCATTTCTGAAGAGGACTTGTTGCGGAAACGACGAGAACAGTTG
AAACACAAACTTGAACAGCTACGGAACTCTTGTGCGGGATCCGGCGCAACAAACTTCTCTCTGCTGAAAC
AAGCCGGAGATGTCGAAGAGAATCCTGGACCGATGAAAAAGCCTGAACTCACCGCGACGTCTGTCGAGAA
GTTTCTGATCGAAAAGTTCGACAGCGTCTCCGACCTGATGCAGCTCTCGGAGGGCGAAGAATCTCGTGCT
TTCAGCTTCGATGTAGGAGGGCGTGGATATGTCCTGCGGGTAAATAGCTGCGCCGATGGTTTCTACAAAG
ATCGTTATGTTTATCGGCACTTTGCATCGGCCGCGCTCCCGATTCCGGAAGTGCTTGACATTGGGGAATT
CAGCGAGAGCCTGACCTATTGCATCTCCCGCCGTGCACAGGGTGTCACGTTGCAAGACCTGCCTGAAACC
GAACTGCCCGCTGTTCTGCAGCCGGTCGCGGAGGCCATGGATGCGATCGCTGCGGCCGATCTTAGCCAGA
CGAGCGGGTTCGGCCCATTCGGACCGCAAGGAATCGGTCAATACACTACATGGCGTGATTTCATATGCGC
GATTGCTGATCCCCATGTGTATCACTGGCAAACTGTGATGGACGACACCGTCAGTGCGTCCGTCGCGCAG
GCTCTCGATGAGCTGATGCTTTGGGCCGAGGACTGCCCCGAAGTCCGGCACCTCGTGCACGCGGATTTCG
GCTCCAACAATGTCCTGACGGACAATGGCCGCATAACAGCGGTCATTGACTGGAGCGAGGCGATGTTCGG
GGATTCCCAATACGAGGTCGCCAACATCTTCTTCTGGAGGCCGTGGTTGGCTTGTATGGAGCAGCAGACG
CGCTACTTCGAGCGGAGGCATCCGGAGCTTGCAGGATCGCCGCGGCTCCGGGCGTATATGCTCCGCATTG
GTCTTGACCAACTCTATCAGAGCTTGGTTGACGGCAATTTCGATGATGCAGCTTGGGCGCAGGGTCGATG
CGACGCAATCGTCCGATCCGGAGCCGGGACTGTCGGGCGTACACAAATCGCCCGCAGAAGCGCGGCCGTC
TGGACCGATGGCTGTGTAGAAGTACTCGCCGATAGTGGAAACCGACGCCCCAGCACTCGTCCGAGGGCAA
AGGAATAAGTTAGAACTATTTCCTGGCTGTTACGCGCGACATACATGTAGCTTGCGCTACTGACGGGCTT
GTTAAACAGTGAACCGCCCGCCCCACGACCCGCAGCGCCCGACCGAAAGGAGCGCACGACCCCATGCATC
GAACAAAAGAAAAGGGGGGACTGGAAGGGCTAATTCACTCCCAACGAAGACAAGATATCATAACTTCGTA
TAGCATACATTATACGAAGTTATCGGCTAGCTGGTCCGGACTGTACTGGGTCTCTCTGGTTAGACCAGAT
CTGAGCCTGGGAGCTCTCTGGCTAACTAGGGAACCCACTGCTTAAGCCTCAATAAAGCTTGCCTTGAGTG
CTTCAAGTAGTGTGTGCCCGTCTGTTGTGTGACTCTGGTAACTAGAGATCCCTCAGACCCTTTTAGTCAG
TGTGGAAAATCTCTAGCAGGGCCCGTTTAAACCCGCTGATCAGCCTCGACTGTGCCTTCTAGTTGCCAGC
CATCTGTTGTTTGCCCCTCCCCCGTGCCTTCCTTGACCCTGGAAGGTGCCACTCCCACTGTCCTTTCCTA
ATAAAATGAGGAAATTGCATCGCATTGTCTGAGTAGGTGTCATTCTATTCTGGGGGGTGGGGTGGGGCAG
GACAGCAAGGGGGAGGATTGGGAAGACAATAGCAGGCATGCTGGGGATGCGGTGGGCTCTATGGCTTCTG
AGGCGGAAAGAACCAGCTGGGGCTCTAGGGGGTATCCCC
[124 nt withheld, positions 7110-7233]
C
[91 nt withheld, positions 7235-7325]
A
[49 nt withheld, positions 7327-7375]
CCTTTGACGTTGGAGTCCACGTTCTTT
[37 nt withheld, positions 7403-7439]
ACCCTATCTCGGTCTATTCTTTTGATTTATAAGGGATTTTGCCGATTTCGGCCTATTGGTTAAAAAATGA
GCTGATTTAACAAAAATTTAACGCGAATTAATTCTGTGGAATGTGTGTCAGTTAGGGTGTGGAAAGTCCC
CAGGCTCCCCAGCAGGCAGAAGTATGCAAAGCATGCATCTCAATTAGTCAGCAACCAGGTGTGGAAAGTC
CCCAGGCTCCCCAGCAGGCAGAAGTATGCAAAGCATGCATCTCAATTAGTCAGCAACCATAGTCCCGCCC
CTAACTCCGCCCATCCCGCCCCTAACTCCGCCCAGTTCCGCCCATTCTCCGCCCCATGGCTGACTAATTT
TTTTTATTTATGCAGAGGCCGAGGCCGCCTCTGCCTCTGAGCTATTCCAGAAGTAGTGAGGAGGCTTTTT
TGGAGGCCTAGGCTTTTGCAAAAAGCTCCCGGGAGCTTGTATATCCATTTTCGGATCTGATCAGCACGTG
TTGACAATTAATCATCGGCATAGTATATCGGCATAGTATAATACGACAAGGTGAGGAACTAAACCATGGC
CAAGTTGACCAGTGCCGTTCCGGTGCTCACCGCGCGCGACGTCGCCGGAGCGGTCGAGTTCTGGACCGAC
CGGCTCGGGTTCTCCCGGGACTTCGTGGAGGACGACTTCGCCGGTGTGGTCCGGGACGACGTGACCCTGT
TCATCAGCGCGGTCCAGGACCAGGTGGTGCCGGACAACACCCTGGCCTGGGTGTGGGTGCGCGGCCTGGA
CGAGCTGTACGCCGAGTGGTCGGAGGTCGTGTCCACGAACTTCCGGGACGCCTCCGGGCCGGCCATGACC
GAGATCGGCGAGCAGCCGTGGGGGCGGGAGTTCGCCCTGCGCGACCCGGCCGGCAACTGCGTGCACTTCG
TGGCCGAGGAGCAGGACTGACACGTGCTACGAGATTTCGATTCCACCGCCGCCTTCTATGAAAGGTTGGG
CTTCGGAATCGTTTTCCGGGACGCCGGCTGGATGATCCTCCAGCGCGGGGATCTCATGCTGGAGTTCTTC
GCCCACCCCAACTTGTTTATTGCAGCTTATAATGGTTACAAATAAAGCAATAGCATCACAAATTTCACAA
ATAAAGCATTTTTTTCACTGCATTCTAGTTGTGGTTTGTCCAAACTCATCAATGTATCTTATCATGTCTG
TATACCGTCGACCTCTAGCTAGAGCTTGGCGTAATCATGGTCATAGCTGTTTCCTGTGTGAAATTGTTAT
CCGCTCACAATTCCACACAACATACGAGCCGGAAGCATAAAGTGTAAAGCCTGGGGTGCCTAATGAGTGA
GCTAACTCACATTAATTGCGTTGCGCTCACTGCCCGCTTTCCAGTCGGGAAACCTGTCGTGCCAGCTGCA
TTAATGAATCGGCCAACGCGCGGGGAGAGGCGGTTTGCGTATTGGGCGCTCTTCCGCTTCCTCGCTCACT
GACTCGCTGCGCTCGGTCGTTCGGCTGCGGCGAGCGGTATCAGCTCACTCAAAGGCGGTAATACGGTTAT
CCACAGAATCAGGGGATAACGCAGGAAAGAACATGTGAGCAAAAGGCCAGCAAAAGGCCAGGAACCGTAA
AAAGGCCGCGTTGCTGGCGTTTTTCCATAGGCTCCGCCCCCCTGACGAGCATCACAAAAATCGACGCTCA
AGTCAGAGGTGGCGAAACCCGACAGGACTATAAAGATACCAGGCGTTTCCCCCTGGAAGCTCCCTCGTGC
GCTCTCCTGTTCCGACCCTGCCGCTTACCGGATACCTGTCCGCCTTTCTCCCTTCGGGAAGCGTGGCGCT
TTCTCATAGCTCACGCTGTAGGTATCTCAGTTCGGTGTAGGTCGTTCGCTCCAAGCTGGGCTGTGTGCAC
GAACCCCCCGTTCAGCCCGACCGCTGCGCCTTATCCGGTAACTATCGTCTTGAGTCCAACCCGGTAAGAC
ACGACTTATCGCCACTGGCAGCAGCCACTGGTAACAGGATTAGCAGAGCGAGGTATGTAGGCGGTGCTAC
AGAGTTCTTGAAGTGGTGGCCTAACTACGGCTACACTAGAAGAACAGTATTTGGTATCTGCGCTCTGCTG
AAGCCAGTTACCTTCGGAAAAAGAGTTGGTAGCTCTTGATCCGGCAAACAAACCACCGCTGGTAGCGGTG
GTTTTTTTGTTTGCAAGCAGCAGATTACGCGCAGAAAAAAAGGATCTCAAGAAGATCCTTTGATCTTTTC
TACGGGGTCTGACGCTCAGTGGAACGAAAACTCACGTTAAGGGATTTTGGTCATGAGATTATCAAAAAGG
ATCTTCACCTAGATCCTTTTAAATTAAAAATGAAGTTTTAAATCAATCTAAAGTATATATGAGTAAACTT
GGTCTGACAGTTACCAATGCTTAATCAGTGAGGCACCTATCTCAGCGATCTGTCTATTTCGTTCATCCAT
AGTTGCCTGACTCCCCGTCGTGTAGATAACTACGATACGGGAGGGCTTACCATCTGGCCCCAGTGCTGCA
ATGATACCGCGAGACCCACGCTCACCGGCTCCAGATTTATCAGCAATAAACCAGCCAGCCGGAAGGGCCG
AGCGCAGAAGTGGTCCTGCAACTTTATCCGCCTCCATCCAGTCTATTAATTGTTGCCGGGAAGCTAGAGT
AAGTAGTTCGCCAGTTAATAGTTTGCGCAACGTTGTTGCCATTGCTACAGGCATCGTGGTGTCACGCTCG
TCGTTTGGTATGGCTTCATTCAGCTCCGGTTCCCAACGATCAAGGCGAGTTACATGATCCCCCATGTTGT
GCAAAAAAGCGGTTAGCTCCTTCGGTCCTCCGATCGTTGTCAGAAGTAAGTTGGCCGCAGTGTTATCACT
CATGGTTATGGCAGCACTGCATAATTCTCTTACTGTCATGCCATCCGTAAGATGCTTTTCTGTGACTGGT
GAGTACTCAACCAAGTCATTCTGAGAATAGTGTATGCGGCGACCGAGTTGCTCTTGCCCGGCGTCAATAC
GGGATAATACCGCGCCACATAGCAGAACTTTAAAAGTGCTCATCATTGGAAAACGTTCTTCGGGGCGAAA
ACTCTCAAGGATCTTACCGCTGTTGAGATCCAGTTCGATGTAACCCACTCGTGCACCCAACTGATCTTCA
GCATCTTTTACTTTCACCAGCGTTTCTGGGTGAGCAAAAACAGGAAGGCAAAATGCCGCAAAAAAGGGAA
TAAGGGCGACACGGAAATGTTGAATACTCATACTCTTCCTTTTTCAATATTATTGAAGCATTTATCAGGG
TTATTGTCTCATGAGCGGATACATATTTGAATGTATTTAGAAAAATAAACAAATAGGGGTTCCGCGCACA
TTTCCCCGAAAAGTGCCACCTGAC
Features (pLannotate 1.2.2; 33 found; start..end, strand, type, name):
     31..83      -  misc_feature   bom (fragment): basis of mobility region from pBR322
    238..617     +  enhancer       CMV enhancer: human cytomegalovirus immediate early enhancer
    618..817     +  promoter       CMV promoter: human cytomegalovirus (CMV) immediate early promoter
    835..1015    +  LTR            5' LTR (truncated): truncated 5' long terminal repeat (LTR) from HIV-1
   1062..1187    +  misc_feature   HIV-1 Ψ: packaging signal of human immunodeficiency virus type 1
   1171..1534    +  CDS            HIV-1 gag (fragment): gag protein from human immunodeficiency virus 1; gag
   1680..1913    +  misc_feature   RRE: The Rev response element (RRE) of HIV-1 allows for Rev-dependent mRNA export from the nucleus to the cytoplasm.
   2290..2390    +  CDS            Rev (fragment): human immunodeficiency virus 1 (HIV-1) Rev protein; rev; enhances nuclear export of unspliced and incompletely spliced viral mRNAs
   2440..2557    +  misc_feature   cPPT/CTS: central polypurine tract and central termination sequence of HIV-1
   2620..2686    +  CDS            small t antigen (fragment): SV40 (simian virus 40) small t antigen
   2693..3871    +  promoter       EF-1α promoter: strong constitutive promoter for human elongation factor EF-1α
   3888..3906    +  promoter       T7 promoter: promoter for bacteriophage T7 RNA polymerase
   3926..3962    -  misc_feature   MCS (fragment): pBluescript multiple cloning site
   3970..5286    +  CDS            MYC: MYC_HUMAN - Also known as BHLHE39. Experimental evidence at protein level: Swiss-Prot protein existence level 1. Transcription factor that binds DNA in a non-specific manner, yet also specifically recognizes the core sequence 5'-CAC[GA]TG-3'. Activates the transcription of growth-related genes. Binds to the VEGFA promoter, promoting VEGFA production and subsequent sprouting angiogenesis (PubMed:24940000). Regulator of somatic reprogramming, controls self-renewal of embryonic stem cells. Functions with TAF6L to activate target gene expression through RNA polymerase II pause release (By similari
   5353..6375    +  CDS            hph: KHYB_ECOLX - Experimental evidence at protein level: Swiss-Prot protein existence level 1. The aminoglycoside phosphotransferases achieve inactivation of their antibiotic substrates by phosphorylation. Only phosphorylates hygromycin and closely related compounds such as demethyl analogs and destomycin. From Escherichia coli.
   6459..6572    +  CDS            nef (fragment): NEF_HV1LA - Experimental evidence at protein level: Swiss-Prot protein existence level 1. Extracellular Nef protein targets CD4(+) T-lymphocytes for apoptosis by interacting with CXCR4 surface receptors. From Human immunodeficiency virus type 1 group M subtype B (isolate Lai) (HIV-1).
   6570..6603    +  protein_bind   loxP: Cre-mediated recombination occurs in the 8-bp core sequence (GCATACAT). Cre recombinase
   6628..6808    +  LTR            5' LTR (truncated): truncated 5' long terminal repeat (LTR) from HIV-1
   6840..7064    +  polyA_signal   bGH poly(A) signal: bovine growth hormone polyadenylation signal
   7068..7089    +  promoter       SV40 promoter (fragment): SV40 enhancer and early promoter
   7110..7538    +  rep_origin     f1 ori (sequence partly withheld): f1 bacteriophage origin of replication; arrow indicates direction of (+) strand synthesis
   7552..7881    +  promoter       SV40 promoter: SV40 enhancer and early promoter
   7929..7976    +  promoter       EM7 promoter: synthetic bacterial promoter&nbsp
   7995..8369    +  CDS            BleoR: antibiotic-binding protein; Sh ble from Streptoalloteichus hindustanus; confers resistance to bleomycin, phleomycin, and Zeocin™
   8379..8504    +  CDS            ble (fragment): BLE_KLEPN - Experimental evidence at protein level: Swiss-Prot protein existence level 1. Binding protein with a strong affinity to the bleomycin family of antibiotics. Binds to CL990; an antimitotic-antibiotic compound. From Klebsiella pneumoniae.
   8499..8620    +  polyA_signal   SV40 poly(A) signal: SV40 polyadenylation signal
   8691..8713    -  protein_bind   lac operator (fragment): The lac repressor binds to the lac operator to inhibit transcription in E. coli. This inhibition can be relieved by adding lactose or isopropyl-β-D-thiogalactopyranoside (IPTG). lac repressor encoded by lacI
   8717..8747    -  promoter       lac promoter: promoter for the E. coli lac operon
   8762..8783    -  protein_bind   CAP binding site: CAP binding activates transcription in the presence of cAMP. E. coli catabolite activator protein
   8796..8888    -  CDS            lacI (fragment): lac repressor; lacI; The lac repressor binds to the lac operator to inhibit transcription in E. coli. This inhibition can be relieved by adding lactose or isopropyl-β-D-thiogalactopyranoside (IPTG).
   9071..9659    -  rep_origin     ori: high-copy-number ColE1/pMB1/pBR322/pUC origin of replication
   9830..10690   -  CDS            AmpR: β-lactamase; bla; confers resistance to ampicillin, carbenicillin, and related antibiotics
  10691..10795   -  promoter       AmpR promoter: bla
