[The description below was written by a language model from this plasmid's Addgene catalogue record and pLannotate feature annotations shown in this document.]
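Description:
EF1a_MYC_P2A_Hygro_Barcode is a lentiviral transfer plasmid of about 10.8 kb for expressing human MYC in mammalian cells. The record does not name the backbone. In bacteria it is maintained through a high-copy ColE1/pUC-type origin with ampicillin resistance (AmpR), and an f1 origin is also present. The viral portion has a third-generation-style layout: a CMV enhancer/promoter drives transcription of the genomic RNA from a truncated HIV-1 5' LTR. This is followed by the Ψ packaging signal with a gag fragment, the Rev response element for Rev-dependent nuclear export, and the cPPT/CTS. A second truncated LTR, preceded by a loxP site and followed by a bGH polyadenylation signal, closes the proviral region. Outside the LTRs sits an SV40/EM7-driven BleoR (Zeocin resistance) cassette, which would not be transferred with the virus.

The payload is a single EF-1α promoter-driven transcript encoding the 1317 bp MYC open reading frame, followed by the hygromycin phosphotransferase gene (hph). By the construct's name the two are joined by a P2A self-cleaving peptide, which was not separately annotated but fits the short gap between the two coding sequences. MYC and the hygromycin marker are therefore made from the same mRNA as separate proteins, so hygromycin selection enriches for transduced, MYC-expressing cells. The construct also carries a barcode that allows its transcript to be detected in single-cell RNA-seq; the feature table does not annotate the barcode's position. According to the record, the vector was built for pooled overexpression screens of cellular reprogramming, with paired fitness and single-cell transcriptome readouts.
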