Addgene plasmid #120461: EF1a_MYC_P2A_Hygro_Barcode
Purpose: Barcoded lentiviral vector to express MYC in mammalian cells under control of EF1a promoter. Barcoded for transcript detection in single cell RNA-seq.
Depositing lab: Prashant Mali. Depositing organization: University of California, San Diego (UCSD). Publication: Mapping Cellular Reprogramming via Pooled Overexpression Screens with Paired Fitness and Single-Cell RNA-Sequencing Readout. Parekh U, Wu Y, Zhao D, Worlikar A, Shah N, Zhang K, Mali P. Cell Syst. 2018 Nov 12. pii: S2405-4712(18)30433-2. doi: 10.1016/j.cels.2018.10.008. PubMed 30448000.
Backbone
  Vector backbone: Unknown
  Backbone size w/o insert (bp): 9514
  Vector type: Lentiviral
  Selectable markers: Hygromycin
Growth in bacteria
  Bacterial resistance: Ampicillin, 100 μg/mL
  Growth temperature: 37°C
  Growth strain: Stbl3
  Copy number: High Copy
Gene/Insert
  Gene/Insert name: MYC
  Species: H. sapiens (human)
  Insert size (bp): 1317
  Entrez Gene: MYC (a.k.a. MRTL, MYCC, bHLHe39, c-Myc)
  Promoter: EF1a
  Cloning method: Gibson Cloning
  Sequencing primers: 5′ 5'-ttctcaagcctcagacagtgg-3'
Terms and licenses: Academic/Nonprofit Terms; Industry Terms: Not Available to Industry
Depositor comments: 5' cloning site: BamHI (not destroyed), 3' cloning site: BamHI (not destroyed).
How to cite: EF1a_MYC_P2A_Hygro_Barcode was a gift from Prashant Mali (Addgene plasmid # 120461 ; http://n2t.net/addgene:120461 ; RRID:Addgene_120461)
