>Addgene plasmid #120461 | EF1a_MYC_P2A_Hygro_Barcode | depositor partial sequence | sequence record 228751 | MYC gene
ATGCCCCTCAACGTTAGCTTCACCAACAGGAACTATGACCTCGACTACGACTCGGTGCAGCCGTATTTCT
ACTGCGACGAGGAGGAGAACTTCTACCAGCAGCAGCAGCAGAGCGAGCTGCAGCCCCCGGCGCCCAGCGA
GGATATCTGGAAGAAATTCGAGCTGCTGCCCACCCCGCCCCTGTCCCCTAGCCGCCGCTCCGGGCTCTGC
TCGCCCTCCTACGTTGCGGTCACACCCTTCTCCCTTCGGGGAGACAACGACGGCGGTGGCGGGAGCTTCT
CCACGGCCGACCAGCTGGAGATGGTGACCGAGCTGCTGGGAGGAGACATGGTGAACCAGAGTTTCATCTG
CGACCCGGACGACGAGACCTTCATCAAAAACATCATCATCCAGGACTGTATGTGGAGCGGCTTCTCGGCC
GCCGCCAAGCTCGTCTCAGAGAAGCTGGCCTCCTACCAGGCTGCGCGCAAAGACAGCGGCAGCCCGAACC
CCGCCCGCGGCCACAGCGTCTGCTCCACCTCCAGCTTGTACCTGCAGGATCTGAGCGCCGCCGCCTCAGA
GTGCATCGACCCCTCGGTGGTCTTCCCCTACCCTCTCAACGACAGCAGCTCGCCCAAGTCCTGCGCCTCG
CAAGACTCCAGCGCCTTCTCTCCGTCCTCGGATTCTCTGCTCTCCTCGACGGAGTCCTCCCCGCAGGGCA
GCCCCGAGCCCCTGGTGCTCCATGAGGAGACACCGCCCACCACCAGCAGCGACTCTGAGGAGGAACAAGA
AGATGAGGAAGAAATCGATGTTGTTTCTGTGGAAAAGAGGCAGGCTCCTGGCAAAAGGTCAGAGTCTGGA
TCACCTTCTGCTGGAGGCCACAGCAAACCTCCTCACAGCCCACTGGTCCTCAAGAGGTGCCACGTCTCCA
CACATCAGCACAACTACGCAGCGCCTCCCTCCACTCGGAAGGACTATCCTGCTGCCAAGAGGGTCAAGTT
GGACAGTGTCAGAGTCCTGAGACAGATCAGCAACAACCGAAAATGCACCAGCCCCAGGTCCTCGGACACC
GAGGAGAATGTCAAGAGGCGAACACACAACGTCTTGGAGCGCCAGAGGAGGAACGAGCTAAAACGGAGCT
TTTTTGCCCTGCGTGACCAGATCCCGGAGTTGGAAAACAATGAAAAGGCCCCCAAGGTAGTTATCCTTAA
AAAAGCCACAGCATACATCCTGTCCGTCCAAGCAGAGGAGCAAAAGCTCATTTCTGAAGAGGACTTGTTG
CGGAAACGACGAGAACAGTTGAAACACAAACTTGAACAGCTACGGAACTCTTGTGCG
