>Addgene plasmid #120461 | EF1a_MYC_P2A_Hygro_Barcode | depositor partial sequence | sequence record 228752 | MYC barcode
CGACATACATGTAGCTTGCG
